>Addgene plasmid #52970 | FokI-dCas9 | depositor full sequence | sequence record 82408 | FokI-dCas9 sequence 8271 bps
ATATGCCAAGTACGCCCCCTATTGACGTCAATGACGGTAAATGGCCCGCCTGGCATTATGCCCAGTACAT
GACCTTATGGGACTTTCCTACTTGGCAGTACATCTACGTATTAGTCATCGCTATTACCATGGTGATGCGG
TTTTGGCAGTACATCAATGGGCGTGGATAGCGGTTTGACTCACGGGGATTTCCAAGTCTCCACCCCATTG
ACGTCAATGGGAGTTTGTTTTGGCACCAAAATCAACGGGACTTTCCAAAATGTCGTAACAACTCCGCCCC
ATTGACGCAAATGGGCGGTAGGCGTGTACGGTGGGAGGTCTATATAAGCAGAGCTGGTTTAGTGAACCGT
CAGATCCGCTAGAGATCCGCGGCCGCTAATACGACTCACTATAGGGAGAGCCGCCACCATGGACTACAAA
GACCATGACGGTGATTATAAAGATCATGACATCGATTACAAGGATGACGATGACAAGATGGCCCCCAAGA
AGAAGAGGAAGGTGGGCATTCACCGCGGGGTACCTGGAGGTTCTGGATCCCAACTAGTCAAAAGTGAACT
GGAGGAGAAGAAATCTGAACTTCGTCATAAATTGAAATATGTGCCTCATGAATATATTGAATTAATTGAA
ATTGCCAGAAATTCCACTCAGGATAGAATTCTTGAAATGAAGGTAATGGAATTTTTTATGAAAGTTTATG
GATATAGAGGTAAACATTTGGGTGGATCAAGGAAACCGGACGGAGCAATTTATACTGTCGGATCTCCTAT
TGATTACGGTGTGATCGTGGATACTAAAGCTTATAGCGGAGGTTATAATCTGCCAATTGGCCAAGCAGAT
GAAATGCAACGATATGTCGAAGAAAATCAAACACGAAACAAACATATCAACCCTAATGAATGGTGGAAAG
TCTATCCATCTTCTGTAACGGAATTTAAGTTTTTATTTGTGAGTGGTCACTTTAAAGGAAACTACAAAGC
TCAGCTTACACGATTAAATCATATCACTAATTGTAATGGAGCTGTTCTTAGTGTAGAAGAGCTTTTAATT
GGTGGAGAAATGATTAAAGCCGGCACATTAACCTTAGAGGAAGTCAGACGGAAATTTAATAACGGCGAGA
TAAACTTTAGCGGCAGCGAGACTCCCGGGACCTCAGAGTCCGCCACACCCGAAAGTGATAAAAAGTATTC
TATTGGTTTAGCTATCGGCACTAATTCCGTTGGATGGGCTGTCATAACCGATGAATACAAAGTACCTTCA
AAGAAATTTAAGGTGTTGGGGAACACAGACCGTCATTCGATTAAAAAGAATCTTATCGGTGCCCTCCTAT
TCGATAGTGGCGAAACGGCAGAGGCGACTCGCCTGAAACGAACCGCTCGGAGAAGGTATACACGTCGCAA
GAACCGAATATGTTACTTACAAGAAATTTTTAGCAATGAGATGGCCAAAGTTGACGATTCTTTCTTTCAC
CGTTTGGAAGAGTCCTTCCTTGTCGAAGAGGACAAGAAACATGAACGGCACCCCATCTTTGGAAACATAG
TAGATGAGGTGGCATATCATGAAAAGTACCCAACGATTTATCACCTCAGAAAAAAGCTAGTTGACTCAAC
TGATAAAGCGGACCTGAGGTTAATCTACTTGGCTCTTGCCCATATGATAAAGTTCCGTGGGCACTTTCTC
ATTGAGGGTGATCTAAATCCGGACAACTCGGATGTCGACAAACTGTTCATCCAGTTAGTACAAACCTATA
ATCAGTTGTTTGAAGAGAACCCTATAAATGCAAGTGGCGTGGATGCGAAGGCTATTCTTAGCGCCCGCCT
CTCTAAATCCCGACGGCTAGAAAACCTGATCGCACAATTACCCGGAGAGAAGAAAAATGGGTTGTTCGGT
AACCTTATAGCGCTCTCACTAGGCCTGACACCAAATTTTAAGTCGAACTTCGACTTAGCTGAAGATGCCA
AATTGCAGCTTAGTAAGGACACGTACGATGACGATCTCGACAATCTACTGGCACAAATTGGAGATCAGTA
TGCGGACTTATTTTTGGCTGCCAAAAACCTTAGCGATGCAATCCTCCTATCTGACATACTGAGAGTTAAT
ACTGAGATTACCAAGGCGCCGTTATCCGCTTCAATGATCAAAAGGTACGATGAACATCACCAAGACTTGA
CACTTCTCAAGGCCCTAGTCCGTCAGCAACTGCCTGAGAAATATAAGGAAATATTCTTTGATCAGTCGAA
AAACGGGTACGCAGGTTATATTGACGGCGGAGCGAGTCAAGAGGAATTCTACAAGTTTATCAAACCCATA
TTAGAGAAGATGGATGGGACGGAAGAGTTGCTTGTAAAACTCAATCGCGAAGATCTACTGCGAAAGCAGC
GGACTTTCGACAACGGTAGCATTCCACATCAAATCCACTTAGGCGAATTGCATGCTATACTTAGAAGGCA
GGAGGATTTTTATCCGTTCCTCAAAGACAATCGTGAAAAGATTGAGAAAATCCTAACCTTTCGCATACCT
TACTATGTGGGACCCCTGGCCCGAGGGAACTCTCGGTTCGCATGGATGACAAGAAAGTCCGAAGAAACGA
TTACTCCATGGAATTTTGAGGAAGTTGTCGATAAAGGTGCGTCAGCTCAATCGTTCATCGAGAGGATGAC
CAACTTTGACAAGAATTTACCGAACGAAAAAGTATTGCCTAAGCACAGTTTACTTTACGAGTATTTCACA
GTGTACAATGAACTCACGAAAGTTAAGTATGTCACTGAGGGCATGCGTAAACCCGCCTTTCTAAGCGGAG
AACAGAAGAAAGCAATAGTAGATCTGTTATTCAAGACCAACCGCAAAGTGACAGTTAAGCAATTGAAAGA
GGACTACTTTAAGAAAATTGAATGCTTCGATTCTGTCGAGATCTCCGGGGTAGAAGATCGATTTAATGCG
TCACTTGGTACGTATCATGACCTCCTAAAGATAATTAAAGATAAGGACTTCCTGGATAACGAAGAGAATG
AAGATATCTTAGAAGATATAGTGTTGACTCTTACCCTCTTTGAAGATCGGGAAATGATTGAGGAAAGACT
AAAAACATACGCTCACCTGTTCGACGATAAGGTTATGAAACAGTTAAAGAGGCGTCGCTATACGGGCTGG
GGACGATTGTCGCGGAAACTTATCAACGGGATAAGAGACAAGCAAAGTGGTAAAACTATTCTCGATTTTC
TAAAGAGCGACGGCTTCGCCAATAGGAACTTTATGCAGCTGATCCATGATGACTCTTTAACCTTCAAAGA
GGATATACAAAAGGCACAGGTTTCCGGACAAGGGGACTCATTGCACGAACATATTGCGAATCTTGCTGGT
TCGCCAGCCATCAAAAAGGGCATACTCCAGACAGTCAAAGTAGTGGATGAGCTAGTTAAGGTCATGGGAC
GTCACAAACCGGAAAACATTGTAATCGAGATGGCACGCGAAAATCAAACGACTCAGAAGGGGCAAAAAAA
CAGTCGAGAGCGGATGAAGAGAATAGAAGAGGGTATTAAAGAACTGGGCAGCCAGATCTTAAAGGAGCAT
CCTGTGGAAAATACCCAATTGCAGAACGAGAAACTTTACCTCTATTACCTACAAAATGGAAGGGACATGT
ATGTTGATCAGGAACTGGACATAAACCGTTTATCTGATTACGACGTCGATGCCATTGTACCCCAATCCTT
TTTGAAGGACGATTCAATCGACAATAAAGTGCTTACACGCTCGGATAAGAACCGAGGGAAAAGTGACAAT
GTTCCAAGCGAGGAAGTCGTAAAGAAAATGAAGAACTATTGGCGGCAGCTCCTAAATGCGAAACTGATAA
CGCAAAGAAAGTTCGATAACTTAACTAAAGCTGAGAGGGGTGGCTTGTCTGAACTTGACAAGGCCGGATT
TATTAAACGTCAGCTCGTGGAAACCCGCCAAATCACAAAGCATGTTGCACAGATACTAGATTCCCGAATG
AATACGAAATACGACGAGAACGATAAGCTGATTCGGGAAGTCAAAGTAATCACTTTAAAGTCAAAATTGG
TGTCGGACTTCAGAAAGGATTTTCAATTCTATAAAGTTAGGGAGATAAATAACTACCACCATGCGCACGA
CGCTTATCTTAATGCCGTCGTAGGGACCGCACTCATTAAGAAATACCCGAAGCTAGAAAGTGAGTTTGTG
TATGGTGATTACAAAGTTTATGACGTCCGTAAGATGATCGCGAAAAGCGAACAGGAGATAGGCAAGGCTA
CAGCCAAATACTTCTTTTATTCTAACATTATGAATTTCTTTAAGACGGAAATCACTCTGGCAAACGGAGA
GATACGCAAACGACCTTTAATTGAAACCAATGGGGAGACAGGTGAAATCGTATGGGATAAGGGCCGGGAC
TTCGCGACGGTGAGAAAAGTTTTGTCCATGCCCCAAGTCAACATAGTAAAGAAAACTGAGGTGCAGACCG
GAGGGTTTTCAAAGGAATCGATTCTTCCAAAAAGGAATAGTGATAAGCTCATCGCTCGTAAAAAGGACTG
GGACCCGAAAAAGTACGGTGGCTTCGATAGCCCTACAGTTGCCTATTCTGTCCTAGTAGTGGCAAAAGTT
GAGAAGGGAAAATCCAAGAAACTGAAGTCAGTCAAAGAATTATTGGGGATAACGATTATGGAGCGCTCGT
CTTTTGAAAAGAACCCCATCGACTTCCTTGAGGCGAAAGGTTACAAGGAAGTAAAAAAGGATCTCATAAT
TAAACTACCAAAGTATAGTCTGTTTGAGTTAGAAAATGGCCGAAAACGGATGTTGGCTAGCGCCGGAGAG
CTTCAAAAGGGGAACGAACTCGCACTACCGTCTAAATACGTGAATTTCCTGTATTTAGCGTCCCATTACG
AGAAGTTGAAAGGTTCACCTGAAGATAACGAACAGAAGCAACTTTTTGTTGAGCAGCACAAACATTATCT
CGACGAAATCATAGAGCAAATTTCGGAATTCAGTAAGAGAGTCATCCTAGCTGATGCCAATCTGGACAAA
GTATTAAGCGCATACAACAAGCACAGGGATAAACCCATACGTGAGCAGGCGGAAAATATTATCCATTTGT
TTACTCTTACCAACCTCGGCGCTCCAGCCGCATTCAAGTATTTTGACACAACGATAGATCGCAAACGATA
CACTTCTACCAAGGAGGTGCTAGACGCGACACTGATTCACCAATCCATCACGGGATTATATGAAACTCGG
ATAGATTTGTCACAGCTTGGGGGTGACTGACCGGTCATCATCACCATCACCATTGAGTTTAAACCCGCTG
ATCAGCCTCGACTGTGCCTTCTAGTTGCCAGCCATCTGTTGTTTGCCCCTCCCCCGTGCCTTCCTTGACC
CTGGAAGGTGCCACTCCCACTGTCCTTTCCTAATAAAATGAGGAAATTGCATCGCATTGTCTGAGTAGGT
GTCATTCTATTCTGGGGGGTGGGGTGGGGCAGGACAGCAAGGGGGAGGATTGGGAAGACAATAGCAGGCA
TGCTGGGGATGCGGTGGGCTCTATGGCTTCTGAGGCGGAAAGAACCAGCTGGGGCTCGATACCGTCGACC
TCTAGCTAGAGCTTGGCGTAATCATGGTCATAGCTGTTTCCTGTGTGAAATTGTTATCCGCTCACAATTC
CACACAACATACGAGCCGGAAGCATAAAGTGTAAAGCCTAGGGTGCCTAATGAGTGAGCTAACTCACATT
AATTGCGTTGCGCTCACTGCCCGCTTTCCAGTCGGGAAACCTGTCGTGCCAGCTGCATTAATGAATCGGC
CAACGCGCGGGGAGAGGCGGTTTGCGTATTGGGCGCTCTTCCGCTTCCTCGCTCACTGACTCGCTGCGCT
CGGTCGTTCGGCTGCGGCGAGCGGTATCAGCTCACTCAAAGGCGGTAATACGGTTATCCACAGAATCAGG
GGATAACGCAGGAAAGAACATGTGAGCAAAAGGCCAGCAAAAGGCCAGGAACCGTAAAAAGGCCGCGTTG
CTGGCGTTTTTCCATAGGCTCCGCCCCCCTGACGAGCATCACAAAAATCGACGCTCAAGTCAGAGGTGGC
GAAACCCGACAGGACTATAAAGATACCAGGCGTTTCCCCCTGGAAGCTCCCTCGTGCGCTCTCCTGTTCC
GACCCTGCCGCTTACCGGATACCTGTCCGCCTTTCTCCCTTCGGGAAGCGTGGCGCTTTCTCAATGCTCA
CGCTGTAGGTATCTCAGTTCGGTGTAGGTCGTTCGCTCCAAGCTGGGCTGTGTGCACGAACCCCCCGTTC
AGCCCGACCGCTGCGCCTTATCCGGTAACTATCGTCTTGAGTCCAACCCGGTAAGACACGACTTATCGCC
ACTGGCAGCAGCCACTGGTAACAGGATTAGCAGAGCGAGGTATGTAGGCGGTGCTACAGAGTTCTTGAAG
TGGTGGCCTAACTACGGCTACACTAGAAGGACAGTATTTGGTATCTGCGCTCTGCTGAAGCCAGTTACCT
TCGGAAAAAGAGTTGGTAGCTCTTGATCCGGCAAACAAACCACCGCTGGTAGCGGTGGTTTTTTTGTTTG
CAAGCAGCAGATTACGCGCAGAAAAAAAGGATCTCAAGAAGATCCTTTGATCTTTTCTACGGGGTCTGAC
GCTCAGTGGAACGAAAACTCACGTTAAGGGATTTTGGTCATGAGATTATCAAAAAGGATCTTCACCTAGA
TCCTTTTAAATTAAAAATGAAGTTTTAAATCAATCTAAAGTATATATGAGTAAACTTGGTCTGACAGTTA
CCAATGCTTAATCAGTGAGGCACCTATCTCAGCGATCTGTCTATTTCGTTCATCCATAGTTGCCTGACTC
CCCGTCGTGTAGATAACTACGATACGGGAGGGCTTACCATCTGGCCCCAGTGCTGCAATGATACCGCGAG
ACCCACGCTCACCGGCTCCAGATTTATCAGCAATAAACCAGCCAGCCGGAAGGGCCGAGCGCAGAAGTGG
TCCTGCAACTTTATCCGCCTCCATCCAGTCTATTAATTGTTGCCGGGAAGCTAGAGTAAGTAGTTCGCCA
GTTAATAGTTTGCGCAACGTTGTTGCCATTGCTACAGGCATCGTGGTGTCACGCTCGTCGTTTGGTATGG
CTTCATTCAGCTCCGGTTCCCAACGATCAAGGCGAGTTACATGATCCCCCATGTTGTGCAAAAAAGCGGT
TAGCTCCTTCGGTCCTCCGATCGTTGTCAGAAGTAAGTTGGCCGCAGTGTTATCACTCATGGTTATGGCA
GCACTGCATAATTCTCTTACTGTCATGCCATCCGTAAGATGCTTTTCTGTGACTGGTGAGTACTCAACCA
AGTCATTCTGAGAATAGTGTATGCGGCGACCGAGTTGCTCTTGCCCGGCGTCAATACGGGATAATACCGC
GCCACATAGCAGAACTTTAAAAGTGCTCATCATTGGAAAACGTTCTTCGGGGCGAAAACTCTCAAGGATC
TTACCGCTGTTGAGATCCAGTTCGATGTAACCCACTCGTGCACCCAACTGATCTTCAGCATCTTTTACTT
TCACCAGCGTTTCTGGGTGAGCAAAAACAGGAAGGCAAAATGCCGCAAAAAAGGGAATAAGGGCGACACG
GAAATGTTGAATACTCATACTCTTCCTTTTTCAATATTATTGAAGCATTTATCAGGGTTATTGTCTCATG
AGCGGATACATATTTGAATGTATTTAGAAAAATAAACAAATAGGGGTTCCGCGCACATTTCCCCGAAAAG
TGCCACCTGACGTCGACGGATCGGGAGATCGATCTCCCGATCCCCTAGGGTCGACTCTCAGTACAATCTG
CTCTGATGCCGCATAGTTAAGCCAGTATCTGCTCCCTGCTTGTGTGTTGGAGGTCGCTGAGTAGTGCGCG
AGCAAAATTTAAGCTACAACAAGGCAAGGCTTGACCGACAATTGCATGAAGAATCTGCTTAGGGTTAGGC
GTTTTGCGCTGCTTCGCGATGTACGGGCCAGATATACGCGTTGACATTGATTATTGACTAGTTATTAATA
GTAATCAATTACGGGGTCATTAGTTCATAGCCCATATATGGAGTTCCGCGTTACATAACTTACGGTAAAT
GGCCCGCCTGGCTGACCGCCCAACGACCCCCGCCCATTGACGTCAATAATGACGTATGTTCCCATAGTAA
CGCCAATAGGGACTTTCCATTGACGTCAATGGGTGGACTATTTACGGTAAACTGCCCACTTGGCAGTACA
TCAAGTGTATC
Features (pLannotate 1.2.2; 18 found; start..end, strand, type, name):
    132..335     +  promoter       CMV promoter: human cytomegalovirus (CMV) immediate early promoter
    377..395     +  promoter       T7 promoter: promoter for bacteriophage T7 RNA polymerase
    412..477     +  CDS            3xFLAG: three tandem FLAG® epitope tags, followed by an enterokinase cleavage site
    541..1128    +  CDS            FokI cleavage domain: nonspecific DNA cleavage domain of the FokI endonuclease (Li et al., 1992) must dimerize to be catalytically active
   1128..1176    +  CDS            ABE(7.10) (fragment): adenine base editor comprising wild-type E. coli TadA fused to the evolved TadA*(7.10) mutant (Gaudelli et al., 2017)
   1177..5277    +  CDS            Cas9 VQR: Streptococcus pyogenes Cas9 endonuclease with the D1135V/R1335Q/T1337R mutations has an altered recognition specificity for the protospacer adjacent motif (PAM) (Kleinstiver et al., 2015)
   5332..5556    +  polyA_signal   bGH poly(A) signal: bovine growth hormone polyadenylation signal
   5560..5581    +  promoter       SV40 promoter (fragment): SV40 enhancer and early promoter
   5586..5602    +  misc_feature   MCS (fragment): pBluescript multiple cloning site
   5651..5667    -  protein_bind   lac operator: The lac repressor binds to the lac operator to inhibit transcription in E. coli. This inhibition can be relieved by adding lactose or isopropyl-β-D-thiogalactopyranoside (IPTG). lac repressor encoded by lacI
   5675..5705    -  promoter       lac promoter: promoter for the E. coli lac operon
   5720..5741    -  protein_bind   CAP binding site: CAP binding activates transcription in the presence of cAMP. E. coli catabolite activator protein
   5754..5846    -  CDS            lacI (fragment): lac repressor; lacI; The lac repressor binds to the lac operator to inhibit transcription in E. coli. This inhibition can be relieved by adding lactose or isopropyl-β-D-thiogalactopyranoside (IPTG).
   6029..6617    -  rep_origin     ori: high-copy-number ColE1/pMB1/pBR322/pUC origin of replication
   6788..7648    -  CDS            AmpR: β-lactamase; bla; confers resistance to ampicillin, carbenicillin, and related antibiotics
   7649..7753    -  promoter       AmpR promoter: bla
   7824..7868    -  misc_feature   bom (fragment): basis of mobility region from pBR322
   8023..131     +  enhancer       CMV enhancer (across the origin): human cytomegalovirus immediate early enhancer
