[The description below was written by a language model from this plasmid's Addgene catalogue record and pLannotate feature annotations shown in this document.]
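Description:
FokI-dCas9 is an 8.3 kb mammalian expression and CRISPR plasmid built on the JDS246 backbone. It is propagated in E. coli through a high-copy ColE1/pUC-type origin and selected with ampicillin via the β-lactamase gene. The record shows no mammalian selection marker, so the plasmid appears suited to transient transfection. Remnants of lac regulatory elements and a pBR322 bom fragment are backbone carry-over with no stated function.

The payload is a single open reading frame driven by the CMV enhancer and immediate-early promoter and terminated by the bovine growth hormone polyadenylation signal. A T7 promoter sits just upstream of the coding region. The reading frame begins with a 3xFLAG epitope found in the feature table, and the catalogue also lists an N-terminal nuclear localization signal. These are followed by the wild-type, homodimeric FokI nuclease cleavage domain, a short linker, and Streptococcus pyogenes Cas9. The automated annotation labels the linker as a base-editor fragment, most likely because similar linkers are used in those constructs. It also labels the Cas9 as the VQR variant, which is probably a best-match call. The catalogue instead specifies only the D10A and H840A mutations, which abolish both Cas9 nuclease activities and leave RNA-guided DNA binding intact.

FokI cuts only as a dimer, so cleavage requires two fusion monomers to be recruited to adjacent sites by a pair of guide RNAs. These guides must be supplied separately, since no guide RNA cassette is annotated here. The need for two simultaneous binding events is intended to make genome modification in mammalian cells more specific than with wild-type Cas9.
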