Addgene plasmid #52970: FokI-dCas9
Purpose: Expresses Fok1 nuclease domain fused to catalytically inactive Cas9 DNA-binding domain in mammalian cells
Depositing lab: David Liu. Publication: Fusion of catalytically inactive Cas9 to FokI nuclease improves the specificity of genome modification. Guilinger JP, Thompson DB, Liu DR. Nat Biotechnol. 2014 Apr 25. doi: 10.1038/nbt.2909. PubMed 24770324.
Backbone
  Vector backbone: JDS246
  Backbone size w/o insert (bp): 3400
  Total vector size (bp): 8271
  Vector type: Mammalian Expression, CRISPR
Growth in bacteria
  Bacterial resistance: Ampicillin, 100 μg/mL
  Growth temperature: 37°C
  Growth strain: XL1 Blue
  Copy number: High Copy
Gene/Insert
  Gene/Insert name: Fok1 fused to dCas9
  Insert size (bp): 4800
  Mutation: D10A and H840A in Cas9
  Promoter: CMV
  Tag / fusion protein: NLS (N terminal on insert); Fok1 nuclease (homodimeric wildtype) (N terminal on insert)
  Cloning method: Ligation Independent Cloning
  Sequencing primers: 5′ TAATACGACTCACTATAGG; 3′ CAGGGTCAAGGAAGGCACG
Terms and licenses: Academic/Nonprofit Terms; Industry Terms: Not Available to Industry
How to cite: FokI-dCas9 was a gift from David Liu (Addgene plasmid # 52970 ; http://n2t.net/addgene:52970 ; RRID:Addgene_52970)
