>Addgene plasmid #52970 | FokI-dCas9 | depositor partial sequence | sequence record 82409 | T7 primer sequencing
CCAAGAAGAAGAGGAAGGTGGGCATTCACCGCGGGGTACCTGGAGGTTCTGGATCCCAACTAGTCAAAAG
TGAACTGGAGGAGAAGAAATCTGAACTTCGTCATAAATTGAAATATGTGCCTCATGAATATATTGAATTA
ATTGAAATTGCCAGAAATTCCACTCAGGATAGAATTCTTGAAATGAAGGTAATGGAATTTTTTATGAAAG
TTTATGGATATAGAGGTAAACATTTGGGTGGATCAAGGAAACCGGACGGAGCAATTTATACTGTCGGATC
TCCTATTGATTACGGTGTGATCGTGGATACTAAAGCTTATAGCGGAGGTTATAATCTGCCAATTGGCCAA
GCAGATGAAATGCAACGATATGTCGAAGAAAATCAAACACGAAACAAACATATCAACCCTAATGAATGGT
GGAAAGTCTATCCATCTTCTGTAACGGAATTTAAGTTTTTATTTGTGAGTGGTCACTTTAAAGGAAACTA
CAAAGCTCAGCTTACACGATTAAATCATATCACTAATTGTAATGGAGCTGTTCTTAGTGTAGAAGAGCTT
TTAATTGGTGGAGAAATGATTAAAGCCGGCACATTAACCTTAGAGGAAGTCAGACGGAAATTTAATAACG
GCGAGATAAACTTTAGCGGCAGCGAGACTCCCGGGACCTCAGAGTCCGCCACACCCGAAAGTGATAAAA
