>Addgene plasmid #52970 | FokI-dCas9 | depositor partial sequence | sequence record 82410 | Cas9 internal primer 1 sequencing
ATTTTCCGCCTGCTCACGTATGGGTTTATCCCTGTGCTTGTTGTATGCGCTTAATACTTTGTCCAGATTG
GCATCAGCTAGGATGACTCTCTTACTGAATTCCGAAATTTGCTCTATGATTTCGTCGAGATAATGTTTGT
GCTGCTCAACAAAAAGTTGCTTCTGTTCGTTATCTTCAGGTGAACCTTTCAACTTCTCGTAATGGGACGC
TAAATACAGGAAATTCACGTATTTAGACGGTAGTGCGAGTTCGTTCCCCTTTTGAAGCTCTCCGGCGCTA
GCCAACATCCGTTTTCGGCCATTTTCTAACTCAAACAGACTATACTTTGGTAGTTTAATTATGAGATCCT
TTTTTACTTCCTTGTAACCTTTCGCCTCAAGGAAGTCGATGGGGTTCTTTTCAAAAGACGAGCGCTCCAT
AATCGTTATCCCCAATAATTCTTTGACTGACTTCAGTTTCTTGGATTTTCCCTTCTCAACTTTTGCCACT
ACTAGGACAGAATAGGCAACTGTAGGGCTATCGAAGCCACCGTACTTTTTCGGGTCCCAGTCCTTTTTAC
GAGCGATGAGCTTATCACTATTCCTTTTTGGAAGAATCGATT
