>Addgene plasmid #52970 | FokI-dCas9 | depositor partial sequence | sequence record 82411 | Cas9 internal primer 2 sequencing
CCTATCTCCTGTTCGCTTTTCGCGATCATCTTACGGACGTCATAAACTTTGTAATCACCATACACAAACT
CACTTTCTAGCTTCGGGTATTTCTTAATGAGTGCGGTCCCTACGACGGCATTAAGATAAGCGTCGTGCGC
ATGGTGGTAGTTATTTATCTCCCTAACTTTATAGAATTGAAAATCCTTTCTGAAGTCCGACACCAATTTT
GACTTTAAAGTGATTACTTTGACTTCCCGAATCAGCTTATCGTTCTCGTCGTATTTCGTATTCATTCGGG
AATCTAGTATCTGTGCAACATGCTTTGTGATTTGGCGGGTTTCCACGAGCTGACGTTTAATAAATCCGGC
CTTGTCAAGTTCAGACAAGCCACCCCTCTCAGCTTTAGTTAAGTTATCGAACTTTCTTTGCGTTATCAGT
TTCGCATTTAGGAGCTGCCGCCAATAGTTCTTCATTTTCTTTACGACTTCCTCGCTTGGAACATTGTCAC
TTTTCCCTCGGTTCTTATCCGAGCGTGTAAGCACTTTATTGTCGATTGAATCGTCCTTCAAAAAGGATTG
GGGTACAATGGCATCGACGTCGTAATCAGATAAACGGTTTATGTCCAGTTCCTGATCAACATACATGTCC
CTTCCATTTTGTAGGTAATAGAGGT
