>Addgene plasmid #52970 | FokI-dCas9 | depositor partial sequence | sequence record 82412 | Cas9 internal primer 3 sequencing
TAGCCGTCGGGATTTAGAGAGGCGGGCGCTAAGAATAGCCTTCGCATCCACGCCACTTGCATTTATAGGG
TTCTCTTCAAACAACTGATTATAGGTTTGTACTAACTGGATGAACAGTTTGTCGACATCCGAGTTGTCCG
GATTTAGATCACCCTCAATGAGAAAGTGCCCACGGAACTTTATCATATGGGCAAGAGCCAAGTAGATTAA
CCTCAGGTCCGCTTTATCAGTTGAGTCAACTAGCTTTTTTCTGAGGTGATAAATCGTTGGGTACTTTTCA
TGATATGCCACCTCATCTACTATGTTTCCAAAGATGGGGTGCCGTTCATGTTTCTTGTCCTCTTCGACAA
GGAAGGACTCTTCCAAACGGTGAAAGAAAGAATCGTCAACTTTGGCCATCTCATTGCTAAAAATTTCTTG
TAAGTAACATATTCGGTTCTTGCGACGTGTATACCTTCTCCGAGCGGTTCGTTTCAGGCGAGTCGCCTCT
GCCGTTTCGCCACTATCGAATAGGAGGGCACCGATAAGATTCTTTTTAATCGAATGACGGTCTGTGTTCC
CCAACACCTTAAATTTCTTTGAAGGTACTTTGTATTCATCGGTTATGACAGCCCATCCAACGGAATTAGT
GCCGATAGCTAAACCAATAGAATACTTTTTATCACTTTCGGGTGTGGCGGACTCTGAGGTCCCGGGAGTC
TCGCTGCCGCTAAAGTTTATCTCGCCGTTATTAAATTTCCGTCTGACTTCCT
