>Addgene plasmid #52970 | FokI-dCas9 | addgene partial sequence | sequence record 84833 | ho1-F 5'-gatctgcccattgaccaagc-3'
CAAACACGAAACAAACATATCAACCCTAATGAATGGTGGAAAGTCTATCCATCTTCTGTAACGGAATTTA
AGTTTTTATTTGTGAGTGGTCACTTTAAAGGAAACTACAAAGCTCAGCTTACACGATTAAATCATATCAC
TAATTGTAATGGAGCTGTTCTTAGTGTAGAAGAGCTTTTAATTGGTGGAGAAATGATTAAAGCCGGCACA
TTAACCTTAGAGGAAGTCAGACGGAAATTTAATAACGGCGAGATAAACTTTAGCGGCAGCGAGACTCCCG
GGACCTCAGAGTCCGCCACACCCGAAAGTGATAAAAAGTATTCTATTGGTTTAGCTATCGGCACTAATTC
CGTTGGATGGGCTGTCATAACCGATGAATACAAAGTACCTTCAAAGAAATTTAAGGTGTTGGGGAACACA
GACCGTCATTCGATTAAAAAGAATCTTATCGGTGCCCTCCTATTCGATAGTGGCGAAACGGCAGAGGCGA
CTCGCCTGAAACGAACCGCTCGGAGAAGGTATACACGTCGCAAGAACCGAATATGTTACTTACAAGAAAT
TTTTAGCAATGAGATGGCCAAAGTTGACGATTCTTTCTTTCACCGTTTGGAAGAGTCCTTCCTTGTCGAA
GAGGACAAGAAACATGAACGGCACCCCATCTTTGGAAACATAGTAGATGAGGTGGCATATCATGAAAAGT
ACCCAACGATTTATCACCTCAGAAAAAAGCTAGTTGACTCAACTGATAAAGCGGACCTGAGGTTAATCTA
CTTGGCTCTTGCCCATATGATAAAGTTCCGTGGGCACTTTCTCATTGAGGGTGATCTAAATCCGGACAAC
TCGGATGTCGACAAACTGTTCATCCAGTTAGTACAAACCTATAATCAGTTGTTTGAAGAGAACCCTATAA
ATGCAAGTGGCGT
