>Addgene plasmid #52970 | FokI-dCas9 | addgene partial sequence | sequence record 84834 | KJdCas9-F1 5'-GACGTCACAAACCGGAAAAC-3'
ACGACTCAGAAGGGGCAAAAAAACAGTCGAGAGCGGATGAAGAGAATAGAAGAGGGTATTAAAGAACTGG
GCAGCCAGATCTTAAAGGAGCATCCTGTGGAAAATACCCAATTGCAGAACGAGAAACTTTACCTCTATTA
CCTACAAAATGGAAGGGACATGTATGTTGATCAGGAACTGGACATAAACCGTTTATCTGATTACGACGTC
GATGCCATTGTACCCCAATCCTTTTTGAAGGACGATTCAATCGACAATAAAGTGCTTACACGCTCGGATA
AGAACCGAGGGAAAAGTGACAATGTTCCAAGCGAGGAAGTCGTAAAGAAAATGAAGAACTATTGGCGGCA
GCTCCTAAATGCGAAACTGATAACGCAAAGAAAGTTCGATAACTTAACTAAAGCTGAGAGGGGTGGCTTG
TCTGAACTTGACAAGGCCGGATTTATTAAACGTCAGCTCGTGGAAACCCGCCAAATCACAAAGCATGTTG
CACAGATACTAGATTCCCGAATGAATACGAAATACGACGAGAACGATAAGCTGATTCGGGAAGTCAAAGT
AATCACTTTAAAGTCAAAATTGGTGTCGGACTTCAGAAAGGATTTTCAATTCTATAAAGTTAGGGAGATA
AATAACTACCACCATGCGCACGACGCTTATCTTAATGCCGTCGTAGGGACCGCACTCATTAAGAAATACC
CGAAGCTAGAAAGTGAGTTTGTGTATGGTGATTACAAAGTTTATGACGTCCGTAAGATGATCGCGAAAAG
CGAACAGGAGATAGGCAAGGCTACAGCCAAATACTTCTTTTATTCTAACATTATGAATTTCTTTAAGACG
GAAATCACTCTGGCAAACGGAGAGATACGCAAACGACCTTTAATTGAAACCAATGGGGAGACAGGTGAAA
TCGTATGGGATAAGGGCCGGGACTTCGCGACGGTGAGAAAAGTTTTGTCCATGCCCCAAGTCAACATAGT
AAAGAAAACTG
