>Addgene plasmid #52970 | FokI-dCas9 | addgene partial sequence | sequence record 107609 | CMV-F 5'-CGCAAATGGGCGGTAGGCGTG-3'
CTATATAAGCAGAGCTGGTTTAGTGAACCGTCAGATCCGCTAGAGATCCGCGGCCGCTAATACGACTCAC
TATAGGGAGAGCCGCCACCATGGACTACAAAGACCATGACGGTGATTATAAAGATCATGACATCGATTAC
AAGGATGACGATGACAAGATGGCCCCCAAGAAGAAGAGGAAGGTGGGCATTCACCGCGGGGTACCTGGAG
GTTCTGGATCCCAACTAGTCAAAAGTGAACTGGAGGAGAAGAAATCTGAACTTCGTCATAAATTGAAATA
TGTGCCTCATGAATATATTGAATTAATTGAAATTGCCAGAAATTCCACTCAGGATAGAATTCTTGAAATG
AAGGTAATGGAATTTTTTATGAAAGTTTATGGATATAGAGGTAAACATTTGGGTGGATCAAGGAAACCGG
ACGGAGCAATTTATACTGTCGGATCTCCTATTGATTACGGTGTGATCGTGGATACTAAAGCTTATAGCGG
AGGTTATAATCTGCCAATTGGCCAAGCAGATGAAATGCAACGATATGTCGAAGAAAATCAAACACGAAAC
AAACATATCAACCCTAATGAATGGTGGAAAGTCTATCCATCTTCTGTAACGGAATTTAAGTTTTTATTTG
TGAGTGGTCACTTTAAAGGAAACTACAAAGCTCAGCTTACACGATTAAATCATATCACTAATTGTAATGG
AGCTGTTCTTAGTGTAGAAGAGCTTTTAATTGGTGGAGAAATGATTAAAGCCGGCACATTAACCTTAGAG
GAAGTCAGACGGAAATTTAATAACGGCGAGATAAACTTTAGCGGCAGCGAGACTCCCGGGACCTCAGAGT
CCGCCACACCCGAAAGTGATAAAAAGTATTCTATTGGTTTAGCTATCGGCACTAATTCCGTTGGATGGGC
TGTCATAACCGATGAATACAAAGTACCTTCAAAGAAATTTAAGGTGTTGGGGAACACAGACCGTCATTCG
ATTAAA
