>Addgene plasmid #52970 | FokI-dCas9 | addgene partial sequence | sequence record 107610 | BGH-rev 5'-TAGAAGGCACAGTCGAGG-3'
GTTTAAACTCAATGGTGATGGTGATGATGACCGGTCAGTCACCCCCAAGCTGTGACAAATCTATCCGAGT
TTCATATAATCCCGTGATGGATTGGTGAATCAGTGTCGCGTCTAGCACCTCCTTGGTAGAAGTGTATCGT
TTGCGATCTATCGTTGTGTCAAAATACTTGAATGCGGCTGGAGCGCCGAGGTTGGTAAGAGTAAACAAAT
GGATAATATTTTCCGCCTGCTCACGTATGGGTTTATCCCTGTGCTTGTTGTATGCGCTTAATACTTTGTC
CAGATTGGCATCAGCTAGGATGACTCTCTTACTGAATTCCGAAATTTGCTCTATGATTTCGTCGAGATAA
TGTTTGTGCTGCTCAACAAAAAGTTGCTTCTGTTCGTTATCTTCAGGTGAACCTTTCAACTTCTCGTAAT
GGGACGCTAAATACAGGAAATTCACGTATTTAGACGGTAGTGCGAGTTCGTTCCCCTTTTGAAGCTCTCC
GGCGCTAGCCAACATCCGTTTTCGGCCATTTTCTAACTCAAACAGACTATACTTTGGTAGTTTAATTATG
AGATCCTTTTTTACTTCCTTGTAACCTTTCGCCTCAAGGAAGTCGATGGGGTTCTTTTCAAAAGACGAGC
GCTCCATAATCGTTATCCCCAATAATTCTTTGACTGACTTCAGTTTCTTGGATTTTCCCTTCTCAACTTT
TGCCACTACTAGGACAGAATAGGCAACTGTAGGGCTATCGAAGCCACCGTACTTTTTCGGGTCCCAGTCC
TTTTTACGAGCGATGAGCTTATCACTATTCCTTTTTGGAAGAATCGATTCCTTTGAAAACCCTCCGGTCT
GCACCTCAGTTTTCTTTACTATGTTGACTTGGGGCATGGACAAAACTTTTCTCACCGTCGCGAAGTCCCG
GCCCTTATCCCATACGATTTCACCTGTCTCCCCATTGGTTTCAATTAAAGGTCGTT
